Addgene plasmid #176184: pMCL8
Purpose: (Empty Backbone) gRNA cloning cassette with RPR1p-tetO promoter and terminator RPT1t, RPR1p-tetO-GFP-scRNA-RPR1t
Depositing lab: Florian David. Depositing organization: Chalmers University of Technology. Publication: Expansion of the Yeast Modular Cloning Toolkit for CRISPR-Based Applications, Genomic Integrations and Combinatorial Libraries. Otto M, Skrekas C, Gossing M, Gustafsson J, Siewers V, David F. ACS Synth Biol. 2021 Dec 17;10(12):3461-3474. doi: 10.1021/acssynbio.1c00408. Epub 2021 Dec 3. PubMed 34860007.
Backbone
  Vector backbone: pYTK001
  Vector type: Synthetic Biology
Growth in bacteria
  Bacterial resistance: Chloramphenicol, 25 μg/mL
  Growth temperature: 37°C
  Growth strain: DH5alpha
  Copy number: High Copy
Gene/Insert
  Gene/Insert name: None
Terms and licenses: Academic/Nonprofit Terms; Industry Terms: Not Available to Industry
Depositor comments: Constructed using the Yeast Modular Cloning Toolkit (Lee et al. ACS Synth Biol. 2015). 5' cloning site: BsmBI (destroyed during cloning), 3' cloning site: BsmBI (destroyed during cloning).
How to cite: pMCL8 was a gift from Florian David (Addgene plasmid # 176184 ; http://n2t.net/addgene:176184 ; RRID:Addgene_176184)
