[The description below was written by a language model from this plasmid's Addgene catalogue record and pLannotate feature annotations shown in this document.]
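Description:
pMCL8 is a 3.6 kb synthetic-biology part plasmid built in the pYTK001 entry vector of the Yeast Modular Cloning Toolkit, deposited as an empty backbone for guide RNA cloning. It is propagated in E. coli from a high-copy ColE1/pUC-type origin and selected with chloramphenicol through a cat gene driven by its native promoter and followed by a lambda t0 terminator. The table shows no yeast origin of replication or yeast selection marker. This fits a part plasmid that is meant to be assembled into larger yeast vectors rather than used directly in yeast. The insert was introduced through BsmBI sites that were destroyed during cloning.

The payload is described as RPR1p-tetO-GFP-scRNA-RPR1t. The promoter of the S. cerevisiae RNase P RNA gene (RPR1), an RNA polymerase III promoter, is listed in a tetO-modified form. This modification would normally allow Tet repressor-based control of guide expression, although the tetO element is not annotated separately. Downstream lies a superfolder GFP coding sequence with the bacterial rrnB T1 and T7Te terminators, followed by an S. pyogenes Cas9 guide RNA scaffold and the RPR1 terminator. The GFP cassette most likely serves as a dropout marker: replacing it with a spacer sequence places the spacer directly upstream of the scaffold and yields non-fluorescent E. coli colonies. The record does not state this mechanism or the enzyme used. The "scRNA" label suggests a scaffold RNA variant, but only a standard gRNA scaffold is annotated. The annotated TIM9 fragment probably reflects yeast genomic sequence flanking the RPR1 terminator, not a functional gene. The plasmid belongs to a toolkit expansion for CRISPR-based applications in yeast.
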