Features (pLannotate 1.2.2; 11 found; start..end, strand, type, name):
     12..109     -  promoter       cat promoter: promoter of the E. coli cat gene encoding chloramphenicol acetyltransferase
    193..781     +  rep_origin     ori: high-copy-number ColE1/pMB1/pBR322/pUC origin of replication
    900..1306    +  promoter       RPR1 promoter: RPR1; promoter for the S. cerevisiae RNase P RNA gene
   1479..2192    +  CDS            superfolder GFP: GFP variant that folds robustly even when fused to poorly folded proteins (Pédelacq et al., 2006)
   2204..2275    +  terminator     rrnB T1 terminator: transcription terminator T1 from the E. coli rrnB gene
   2291..2318    +  terminator     T7Te terminator: phage T7 early transcription terminator
   2331..2405    +  misc_RNA       gRNA scaffold: guide RNA scaffold for the Streptococcus pyogenes CRISPR/Cas9 system
   2418..2480    +  terminator     RPR1 terminator: transcription terminator for the S. cerevisiae RNase P RNA gene
   2613..2858    -  CDS            TIM9 (fragment): TIM9_YEAST - Experimental evidence at protein level: Swiss-Prot protein existence level 1. Mitochondrial intermembrane chaperone that participates in the import and insertion of multi-pass transmembrane proteins into the mitochondrial inner membrane. Also required for the transfer of beta- barrel precursors from the TOM complex to the sorting and assembly machinery (SAM complex) of the outer membrane. Acts as a chaperone-like protein that protects the hydrophobic precursors from aggregation and guide them through the mitochondrial intermembrane space. Compared to TIM10, it may have a strong st
   2873..2907    -  terminator     lambda t0 terminator: minimal transcription terminator from phage lambda (Scholtissek and Grosse, 1987)
   2981..11      -  CDS            cat (across the origin): CAT_ECOLX - Experimental evidence at protein level: Swiss-Prot protein existence level 1. This enzyme is an effector of chloramphenicol resistance in bacteria. From Escherichia coli. This protein is used as a marker in many commonly used cloning vectors, such as pACYC184.
>Addgene plasmid #176184 | pMCL8 | addgene full sequence | sequence record 346497 | Addgene NGS Result
TTTTTCTCCATTTTAGCTTCCTTAGCTCCTGAAAATCTCGATAACTCAAAAAATACGCCCGGTAGTGATC
TTATTTCATTATGGTGAAAGTTGGAACCTCTTACGTGCCCGATCAATCATGACCAAAATCCCTTAACGTG
AGTTTTCGTTCCACTGAGCGTCAGACCCCGTAGAAAAGATCAAAGGATCTTCTTGAGATCCTTTTTTTCT
GCGCGTAATCTGCTGCTTGCAAACAAAAAAACCACCGCTACCAGCGGTGGTTTGTTTGCCGGATCAAGAG
CTACCAACTCTTTTTCCGAAGGTAACTGGCTTCAGCAGAGCGCAGATACCAAATACTGTTCTTCTAGTGT
AGCCGTAGTTAGGCCACCACTTCAAGAACTCTGTAGCACCGCCTACATACCTCGCTCTGCTAATCCTGTT
ACCAGTGGCTGCTGCCAGTGGCGATAAGTCGTGTCTTACCGGGTTGGACTCAAGACGATAGTTACCGGAT
AAGGCGCAGCGGTCGGGCTGAACGGGGGGTTCGTGCACACAGCCCAGCTTGGAGCGAACGACCTACACCG
AACTGAGATACCTACAGCGTGAGCTATGAGAAAGCGCCACGCTTCCCGAAGGGAGAAAGGCGGACAGGTA
TCCGGTAAGCGGCAGGGTCGGAACAGGAGAGCGCACGAGGGAGCTTCCAGGGGGAAACGCCTGGTATCTT
TATAGTCCTGTCGGGTTTCGCCACCTCTGACTTGAGCGTCGATTTTTGTGATGCTCGTCAGGGGGGCGGA
GCCTATGGAAAAACGCCAGCAACGCGGCCTTTTTACGGTTCCTGGCCTTTTGCTGGCCTTTTGCTCACAT
GTTCTTTCCTGCGTTATCCCCTGATTCTGTGGATAACCGTAGTCGGTCTCCAACGGGGGGATCTGCCAAT
TGAACATAACATGGTAGTTACATATACTAGTAATATGGTTCGGCACACATTAAAAGTATAAAAACTATCT
GAATTACGAATTACATATATTGGTCATAAAAATCAATCAATCATCGTGTGTTTTATATGTCTCTTATCTA
AGTATAAGAATATCCATAGTTAATATTCACTTACGCTACCTTTTAACCTGTAATCATTGTCAACAGGATA
TGTTAACGACCCACATTGATAAACGCTAGTATTTCTTTTTCCTCTTCTTATTGGCCGGCTGTCTCTATAC
TCCCCTATAGTCTGTTTCTTTTCGTTTCGATTGTCCCTATCAGTGATAGAGATGGCGCACATGGTACGCT
GTGGTGCTCGCGGCTGGGAACGAAACTCTGGGAGCTGCGATTGGCAGAGACGGAAAGTGAAACGTGATTT
CATGCGTCATTTTGAACATTTTGTAAATCTTATTTAATAATGTGTGCGGCAATTCACATTTAATTTATGA
ATGTTTTCTTAACATCGCGGCAACTCAAGAAACGGCAGGTTCGGATCTTAGCTACTAGAGAAAGAGGAGA
AATACTAGATGCGTAAAGGCGAAGAGCTGTTCACTGGTGTCGTCCCTATTCTGGTGGAACTGGATGGTGA
TGTCAACGGTCATAAGTTTTCCGTGCGTGGCGAGGGTGAAGGTGACGCAACTAATGGTAAACTGACGCTG
AAGTTCATCTGTACTACTGGTAAACTGCCGGTTCCTTGGCCGACTCTGGTAACGACGCTGACTTATGGTG
TTCAGTGCTTTGCTCGTTATCCGGACCATATGAAGCAGCATGACTTCTTCAAGTCCGCCATGCCGGAAGG
CTATGTGCAGGAACGCACGATTTCCTTTAAGGATGACGGCACGTACAAAACGCGTGCGGAAGTGAAATTT
GAAGGCGATACCCTGGTAAACCGCATTGAGCTGAAAGGCATTGACTTTAAAGAGGACGGCAATATCCTGG
GCCATAAGCTGGAATACAATTTTAACAGCCACAATGTTTACATCACCGCCGATAAACAAAAAAATGGCAT
TAAAGCGAATTTTAAAATTCGCCACAACGTGGAGGATGGCAGCGTGCAGCTGGCTGATCACTACCAGCAA
AACACTCCAATCGGTGATGGTCCTGTTCTGCTGCCAGACAATCACTATCTGAGCACGCAAAGCGTTCTGT
CTAAAGATCCGAACGAGAAACGCGATCATATGGTTCTGCTGGAGTTCGTAACCGCAGCGGGCATCACGCA
TGGTATGGATGAACTGTACAAATGACCAGGCATCAAATAAAACGAAAGGCTCAGTCGAAAGACTGGGCCT
TTCGTTTTATCTGTTGTTTGTCGGTGAACGCTCTCTACTAGAGTCACACTGGCTCACCTTCGGGTGGGCC
TTTCTGCGTTTATACGTCTCTTTTAGAGCTAGAAATAGCAAGTTAAAATAAGGCTAGTCCGTTATCAACT
TGAAAAAGTGGCACCGAGTCGGTGCTTTTTTCTCGAGCCATATCCAACTTCCAATTTAATCTTTCTTTTT
TAATTTTCACTTATTTGCGATACAGAAAGAAAAAAGCGATAGTAACTATTGAATTTTGTTTGGATTTGGT
TAGATTAGATATGGTTTCTCTTTATATTTACATGCTAAAAATGGGCTACACCAGAGATACATAATTAGAT
ATATATACGCCAGTACACCTTATCGGCCCAAGCCTTGTCCCAAGGCAGCGTTTTGTTCTTGGAAACGCTG
CCCTACACGTTCGCTATGCTTCAAGAACTTTTCTGAGCACTTCATGATGCATGTTTGTTCCTTATTGGTT
AGCTTTGATGTTGTGAAGTCATTGACACAGTCTGTGAAACATCTTTCTACCAGATTAGAGTACAAACGCA
TGAAATCCTTCATTTGCTTTTGTTCCACTACTTTTTGGAACTCTTGTTGTTCTTTGCTGTGAGACCAGAC
CAATAAAAAACGCCCGGCGGCAACCGAGCGTTCTGAACAAATCCAGATGGAGTTCTGAGGTCATTACTGG
ATCTATCAACAGGAGTCCAAGCGAGCTCGATATCAAATTACGCCCCGCCCTGCCACTCATCGCAGTACTG
TTGTAATTCATTAAGCATTCTGCCGACATGGAAGCCATCACAAACGGCATGATGAACCTGAATCGCCAGC
GGCATCAGCACCTTGTCGCCTTGCGTATAATATTTGCCCATGGTGAAAACGGGGGCGAAGAAGTTGTCCA
TATTGGCCACGTTTAAATCAAAACTGGTGAAACTCACCCAGGGATTGGCTGAAACGAAAAACATATTCTC
AATAAACCCTTTAGGGAAATAGGCCAGGTTTTCACCGTAACACGCCACATCTTGCGAATATATGTGTAGA
AACTGCCGGAAATCGTCGTGGTATTCACTCCAGAGCGATGAAAACGTTTCAGTTTGCTCATGGAAAACGG
TGTAACAAGGGTGAACACTATCCCATATCACCAGCTCACCGTCTTTCATTGCCATACGAAATTCCGGATG
AGCATTCATCAGGCGGGCAAGAATGTGAATAAAGGCCGGATAAAACTTGTGCTTATTTTTCTTTACGGTC
TTTAAAAAGGCCGTAATATCCAGCTGAACGGTCTGGTTATAGGTACATTGAGCAACTGACTGAAATGCCT
CAAAATGTTCTTTACGATGCCATTGGGATATATCAACGGTGGTATATCCAGTGATT
